>Addgene plasmid #25321 | FLJ22313 | depositor partial sequence | sequence record 11795 | Author sequence
CCTGTGACCCTCATCATTAAAGCACCGAATCAGAAATACAGTGACCAGACTATTAGCTGCTTCTTGAACT
GGACCGTGGGGAAACTAAAAACGCATCTATCTAACGTTTACCCTAGCAAACCATTGACGAAGGATCAGAG
ATTGGTGTATTCGGGCAGACTGCTTCCCGATCATCTGCAGCTGAAAGACATTCTCAGAAAACAAGATGAG
TATCATATGGTTCATCTAGTA
