>Addgene plasmid #25321 | FLJ22313 | addgene partial sequence | sequence record 31404 | 25321 with T7
ATTTTGTTTACTTTAAGAAGGAGATATACCATGCATCATCATCATCATCACAGCAGCGGCAGAGAAAACT
TGTATTTCCAGGGCCCTGTGACCCTCATCATTAAAGCACCGAATCAGAAATACAGTGACCAGACTATTAG
CTGCTTCTTGAACTGGACCGTGGGGAAACTAAAAACGCATCTATCTAACGTTTACCCTAGCAAACCATTG
ACGAAGGATCAGAGATTGGTGTATTCGGGCAGACTGCTTCCCGATCATCTGCAGCTGAAAGACATTCTCA
GAAAACAAGATGAGTATCATATGGTTCATCTAGTATGATGACGAAGCTTGCGGCCGCACTCGAGCACCAC
CACCACCACCACTGAGATCCGGCTGCTAACAAAGCCCGAAAGGAAGCTGAGTTGGCTGCTGCCACCGCTG
AGCAATAACTAGCATAACCCCTTGGGGCCTCTAAACGGGTCTTGAGGGGTTTTTTGCTGAAAGGAGGAAC
TATATCCGGATTGGCGAATGGG
[124 nt withheld, positions 513-636]
C
[91 nt withheld, positions 638-728]
A
[49 nt withheld, positions 730-778]
CCTTTGACGTTGGAGTCCACGTTCTTT
[37 nt withheld, positions 806-842]
ACCCTATCTCGGTCTATTCTTTTGATTTATAAGGGATTTTGCCGATTTCGGCCTA
