[The description below was written by a language model from this plasmid's Addgene catalogue record.]
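Description:
FLJ22313 is a bacterial expression plasmid built on the pET28-MHL backbone from a structural genomics programme, carrying a short fragment of human HERPUD2 (homocysteine-inducible, endoplasmic reticulum stress-inducible, ubiquitin-like domain member 2). The insert is only 231 bp and is labelled ubh55.009.085. This size fits the stated caveat that the clone may not contain the full open reading frame. Instead it appears to be a domain-sized construct designed for structural work, plausibly covering the ubiquitin-like domain, although the record does not define the boundaries explicitly. The fragment was introduced by restriction enzyme cloning and is fused to an N-terminal His tag, which allows the recombinant protein to be purified by immobilised metal affinity chromatography.

The plasmid is selected with kanamycin, is listed as low copy, and is propagated in a standard cloning strain. The record does not name the promoter. However, the listed sequencing primers are T7 and T7-term, which is typical of the pET family, where the coding sequence sits between a T7 promoter and a T7 terminator and is expressed in E. coli hosts that supply T7 RNA polymerase. No feature table is provided, so other backbone details, such as the origin of replication, any protease cleavage site after the tag, or lac regulatory elements, are not documented here.

The stated purpose is bacterial production of protein for structure determination. The depositor links the construct to a deposited protein structure of this HERPUD2 fragment, so the plasmid is useful for producing the same domain for structural, biophysical or binding studies.
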