Addgene plasmid #25321: FLJ22313
Purpose: Bacterial expression for structure determination; may not be full ORF
Depositing lab: Cheryl Arrowsmith. Depositing organization: University of Toronto.
Backbone
  Vector backbone: pET28-MHL
  Backbone manufacturer: SGC
  Backbone size w/o insert (bp): 7325
  Vector type: Bacterial Expression
Growth in bacteria
  Bacterial resistance: Kanamycin, 50 μg/mL
  Growth temperature: 37°C
  Growth strain: DH5alpha
  Copy number: Low Copy
Gene/Insert
  Gene/Insert name: ubh55.009.085 (alt names: PDB: 2KDB; HERPUD2; homocysteine-inducible, endoplasmic reticulum stress-inducible, ubiquitin-like domain member 2)
  Species: H. sapiens (human)
  Insert size (bp): 231
  GenBank ID: NP_071768
  Entrez Gene: HERPUD2
  Tag / fusion protein: His (N terminal on insert)
  Cloning method: Restriction Enzyme
  Sequencing primers: 5′ T7; 3′ T7-term
Terms and licenses: Academic/Nonprofit Terms; Industry Terms: Not Available to Industry
Depositor comments: PDB: 2KDB. http://www.thesgc.org/structures/2KDB/
How to cite: FLJ22313 was a gift from Cheryl Arrowsmith (Addgene plasmid # 25321 ; http://n2t.net/addgene:25321 ; RRID:Addgene_25321)
